>Addgene plasmid #102885 | PB-CAG-DDdCas9VP192-T2A-GFP-IRES-Neo | addgene full sequence | sequence record 259794 | Addgene Partial NGS Result
CCATCKCCSSCSSCKSCSSCCCTATAAAAAGCGAWGCGCGCGGCGGGCGGGAGTCGCTGCGCGCTGCCTT
CGCCCCGTGCCCCGCTCCGCCGCCGCCTCGCGCCGCCCGCCCCGGCTCTGACTGACCGCGTTACTCCCAC
AGGTGAGCGGGCGGGACGGCCCTTCTCCTCCGGGCTGTAATTAGCGCTTGGTTTAATGACGGCTTGTTTC
TTTTCTGTGGCTGCGTGAAAGCCTTGAGGGGCTCCGGGAGGGCCCTTTGTGCGGGGGGAGCGGCTCGGGG
GGTGCGTGCGTGTGTGTGTGCGTGGGGAGCGCCGCGTGCGGCTCCGCGCTGCCCGGCGGCTGTGAGCGCT
GCGGGCGCGGCGCGGGGCTTTGTGCGCTCCGCAGTGTGCGCGAGGGGAGCGCGGCCGGGGGCGGTGCCCC
GCGGTGCGGGGGGGGCTGCGAGGGGAACAAAGGCTGCGTGCGGGGTGTGTGCGTGGGGGGGTGAGCAGGG
GGTGTGGGCGCGTCGGTCGGGCTGCAACCCCCCCTGCACCCCCCTCCCCGAGTTGCTGAGCACGGCCCGG
CTTCGGGTGCGGGGCTCCGTACGGGGCGTGGCGCGGGGCTCGCCGTGCCGGGCGGGGGGTGGCGGCAGGK
GGGGGTGCCGGGCGGGGCGGGGCCGCCTCGGGCCGGGGRGGGCTCGGGGGRGGGGCGCGGCGGCCCCCGG
AGCGCCGGCGGCTGTCGAGGCGCGGCGAGCCGCAGCCATTGCCTTTTATGGTAATCGTGCGAGAGGGCGC
AGGGACTTCCTTTGTCCCAAATCTGTGCGGAGCCGAAATCTGGGAGGCGCCGCCGCACCCCCTCTAGCGG
GCGCGGGGCGAAGCGGTGCGGCGCCGGCAGGAAGGAAATGGGCGGGGAGGGCCTTCGTGCGTCGCCGCGC
CGCCGTCCCCTTCTCCCTCTCCAGCCTCGGGGCTGTCCGCGGGGGGACGGCTGCCTTCGGGGGGGACGGG
GCAGGGCGGGGTTCGGCTTCTGGCGTGTGACCGGCGGCTCTAGAGCCTCTGCTAACCATGTTCATGCCTT
CTTCTTTTTCCTACAGCTCCTGGGCAACGTGCTGGTTATTGTGCTGTCTCATCATTTTGGCAAAGAATTG
GGATCCGCCACCATGATCAGTCTGATTGCGGCGTTAGCGGTAGATTACGTTATCGGCATGGAAAACGCCA
TGCCGTGGAACCTGCCTGCCGATCTCGCCTGGTTTAAACGCAACACCTTAAATAAACCCGTGATTATGGG
CCGCCATACCTGGGAATCAATCGGTCGTCCGTTGCCAGGACGCAAAAATATTATCCTCAGCAGTCAACCG
AGTACGGACGATCGCGTAACGTGGGTGAAGTCGGTGGATGAAGCCATCGCGGCGTGTGGTGACGTACCAG
AAATCATGGTGATTGGCGGCGGTCGCGTTATTGAACAGTTCTTGCCAAAAGCGCAAAAACTGTATCTGAC
GCATATCGACGCAGAAGTGGAAGGCGACACCCATTTCCCGGATTACGAGCCGGATGACTGGGAATCGGTA
TTCAGCGAATTCCACGATGCTGATGCGCAGAACTCTCACAGCTATTGCTTTGAGATTCTGGAGCGGCGAG
GCTCCGGAACCGGTGCCACCATGTACCCATACGATGTTCCAGATTACGCTTCGCCGAAGAAAAAGCGCAA
GGTCGAAGCGTCCGACAAGAAGTACAGCATCGGCCTGGCCATCGGCACCAACTCTGTGGGCTGGGCCGTG
ATCACCGACGAGTACAAGGTGCCCAGCAAGAAATTCAAGGTGCTGGGCAACACCGACCGGCACAGCATCA
AGAAGAACCTGATCGGAGCCCTGCTGTTCGACAGCGGCGAAACAGCCGAGGCCACCCGGCTGAAGAGAAC
CGCCAGAAGAAGATACACCAGACGGAAGAACCGGATCTGCTATCTGCAAGAGATCTTCAGCAACGAGATG
GCCAAGGTGGACGACAGCTTCTTCCACAGACTGGAAGAGTCCTTCCTGGTGGAAGAGGATAAGAAGCACG
AGCGGCACCCCATCTTCGGCAACATCGTGGACGAGGTGGCCTACCACGAGAAGTACCCCACCATCTACCA
CCTGAGAAAGAAACTGGTGGACAGCACCGACAAGGCCGACCTGCGGCTGATCTATCTGGCCCTGGCCCAC
ATGATCAAGTTCCGGGGCCACTTCCTGATCGAGGGCGACCTGAACCCCGACAACAGCGACGTGGACAAGC
TGTTCATCCAGCTGGTGCAGACCTACAACCAGCTGTTCGAGGAAAACCCCATCAACGCCAGCGGCGTGGA
CGCCAAGGCCATCCTGTCTGCCAGACTGAGCAAGAGCAGACGGCTGGAAAATCTGATCGCCCAGCTGCCC
GGCGAGAAGAAGAATGGCCTGTTCGGCAACCTGATTGCCCTGAGCCTGGGCCTGACCCCCAACTTCAAGA
GCAACTTCGACCTGGCCGAGGATGCCAAACTGCAGCTGAGCAAGGACACCTACGACGACGACCTGGACAA
CCTGCTGGCCCAGATCGGCGACCAGTACGCCGACCTGTTTCTGGCCGCCAAGAACCTGTCCGACGCCATC
CTGCTGAGCGACATCCTGAGAGTGAACACCGAGATCACCAAGGCCCCCCTGAGCGCCTCTATGATCAAGA
GATACGACGAGCACCACCAGGACCTGACCCTGCTGAAAGCTCTCGTGCGGCAGCAGCTGCCTGAGAAGTA
CAAAGAGATTTTCTTCGACCAGAGCAAGAACGGCTACGCCGGCTACATTGACGGCGGAGCCAGCCAGGAA
GAGTTCTACAAGTTCATCAAGCCCATCCTGGAAAAGATGGACGGCACCGAGGAACTGCTCGTGAAGCTGA
ACAGAGAGGACCTGCTGCGGAAGCAGCGGACCTTCGACAACGGCAGCATCCCCCACCAGATCCACCTGGG
AGAGCTGCACGCCATTCTGCGGCGGCAGGAAGATTTTTACCCATTCCTGAAGGACAACCGGGAAAAGATC
GAGAAGATCCTGACCTTCCGCATCCCCTACTACGTGGGCCCTCTGGCCAGGGGAAACAGCAGATTCGCCT
GGATGACCAGAAAGAGCGAGGAAACCATCACCCCCTGGAACTTCGAGGAAGTGGTGGACAAGGGCGCTTC
CGCCCAGAGCTTCATCGAGCGGATGACCAACTTCGATAAGAACCTGCCCAACGAGAAGGTGCTGCCCAAG
CACAGCCTGCTGTACGAGTACTTCACCGTGTATAACGAGCTGACCAAAGTGAAATACGTGACCGAGGGAA
TGAGAAAGCCCGCCTTCCTGAGCGGCGAGCAGAAAAAGGCCATCGTGGACCTGCTGTTCAAGACCAACCG
GAAAGTGACCGTGAAGCAGCTGAAAGAGGACTACTTCAAGAAAATCGAGTGCTTCGACTCCGTGGAAATC
TCCGGCGTGGAAGATCGGTTCAACGCCTCCCTGGGCACATACCACGATCTGCTGAAAATTATCAAGGACA
AGGACTTCCTGGACAATGAGGAAAACGAGGACATTCTGGAAGATATCGTGCTGACCCTGACACTGTTTGA
GGACAGAGAGATGATCGAGGAACGGCTGAAAACCTATGCCCACCTGTTCGACGACAAAGTGATGAAGCAG
CTGAAGCGGCGGAGATACACCGGCTGGGGCAGGCTGAGCCGGAAGCTGATCAACGGCATCCGGGACAAGC
AGTCCGGCAAGACAATCCTGGATTTCCTGAAGTCCGACGGCTTCGCCAACAGAAACTTCATGCAGCTGAT
CCACGACGACAGCCTGACCTTTAAAGAGGACATCCAGAAAGCCCAGGTGTCCGGCCAGGGCGATAGCCTG
CACGAGCACATTGCCAATCTGGCCGGCAGCCCCGCCATTAAGAAGGGCATCCTGCAGACAGTGAAGGTGG
TGGACGAGCTCGTGAAAGTGATGGGCCGGCACAAGCCCGAGAACATCGTGATCGAAATGGCCAGAGAGAA
CCAGACCACCCAGAAGGGACAGAAGAACAGCCGCGAGAGAATGAAGCGGATCGAAGAGGGCATCAAAGAG
CTGGGCAGCCAGATCCTGAAAGAACACCCCGTGGAAAACACCCAGCTGCAGAACGAGAAGCTGTACCTGT
ACTACCTGCAGAATGGGCGGGATATGTACGTGGACCAGGAACTGGACATCAACCGGCTGTCCGACTACGA
TGTCGACGCCATCGTGCCTCAGAGCTTTCTGAAGGACGACTCCATCGACAACAAGGTGCTGACCAGAAGC
GACAAGAACCGGGGCAAGAGCGACAACGTGCCCTCCGAAGAGGTCGTGAAGAAGATGAAGAACTACTGGC
GGCAGCTGCTGAACGCCAAGCTGATTACCCAGAGAAAGTTCGACAATCTGACCAAGGCCGAGAGAGGCGG
CCTGAGCGAACTGGATAAGGCCGGCTTCATCAAGAGACAGCTGGTGGAAACCCGGCAGATCACAAAGCAC
GTGGCACAGATCCTGGACTCCCGGATGAACACTAAGTACGACGAGAATGACAAGCTGATCCGGGAAGTGA
AAGTGATCACCCTGAAGTCCAAGCTGGTGTCCGATTTCCGGAAGGATTTCCAGTTTTACAAAGTGCGCGA
GATCAACAACTACCACCACGCCCACGACGCCTACCTGAACGCCGTCGTGGGAACCGCCCTGATCAAAAAG
TACCCTAAGCTGGAAAGCGAGTTCGTGTACGGCGACTACAAGGTGTACGACGTGCGGAAGATGATCGCCA
AGAGCGAGCAGGAAATCGGCAAGGCTACCGCCAAGTACTTCTTCTACAGCAACATCATGAACTTTTTCAA
GACCGAGATTACCCTGGCCAACGGCGAGATCCGGAAGCGGCCTCTGATCGAGACAAACGGCGAAACCGGG
GAGATCGTGTGGGATAAGGGCCGGGATTTTGCCACCGTGCGGAAAGTGCTGAGCATGCCCCAAGTGAATA
TCGTGAAAAAGACCGAGGTGCAGACAGGCGGCTTCAGCAAAGAGTCTATCCTGCCCAAGAGGAACAGCGA
TAAGCTGATCGCCAGAAAGAAGGACTGGGACCCTAAGAAGTACGGCGGCTTCGACAGCCCCACCGTGGCC
TATTCTGTGCTGGTGGTGGCCAAAGTGGAAAAGGGCAAGTCCAAGAAACTGAAGAGTGTGAAAGAGCTGC
TGGGGATCACCATCATGGAAAGAAGCAGCTTCGAGAAGAATCCCATCGACTTTCTGGAAGCCAAGGGCTA
CAAAGAAGTGAAAAAGGACCTGATCATCAAGCTGCCTAAGTACTCCCTGTTCGAGCTGGAAAACGGCCGG
AAGAGAATGCTGGCCTCTGCCGGCGAACTGCAGAAGGGAAACGAACTGGCCCTGCCCTCCAAATATGTGA
ACTTCCTGTACCTGGCCAGCCACTATGAGAAGCTGAAGGGCTCCCCCGAGGATAATGAGCAGAAACAGCT
GTTTGTGGAACAGCACAAGCACTACCTGGACGAGATCATCGAGCAGATCAGCGAGTTCTCCAAGAGAGTG
ATCCTGGCCGACGCTAATCTGGACAAAGTGCTGTCCGCCTACAACAAGCACCGGGATAAGCCCATCAGAG
AGCAGGCCGAGAATATCATCCACCTGTTTACCCTGACCAATCTGGGAGCCCCTGCCGCCTTCAAGTACTT
TGACACCACCATCGACCGGAAGAGGTACACCAGCACCAAAGAGGTGCTGGACGCCACCCTGATCCACCAG
AGCATCACCGGCCTGTACGAGACACGGATCGACCTGTCTCAGCTGGGAGGCGACAGCCCCAAGAAGAAGA
GAAAGGTGGAGGCCAGCCTCGAGTGCGAAAGCGGCGGGCCGGCCGACGCCCTTGACGATTTTGACTTAGA
CATGCTCCCAGCCGATGCCCTTGACGACTTTGACCTTGATATGCTGCCTGCTGACGCTCTTGACGATTTT
GACCTTGACATGCTCCCCGGGTCACTACCCAGCGCTAGCGTCGAGTGCGAAAGCGGCGGGCCGGCCGACG
CCCTTGACGATTTTGACTTAGACATGCTCCCAGCCGATGCCCTTGACGACTTTGACCTTGATATGCTGCC
TGCTGACGCTCTTGACGATTTTGACCTTGACATGCTCCCCGGGTCACTACCCAGCGCTAGCGTCGAGTGC
GAAAGCGGCGGGCCGGCCGACGCCCTTGACGATTTTGACTTAGACATGCTCCCAGCCGATGCCCTTGACG
ACTTTGACCTTGATATGCTGCCTGCTGACGCTCTTGACGATTTTGACCTTGACATGCTCCCCGGGTCACT
ACCCAGCGCTAGCGTCGAGTGCGAAAGCGGCGGGCCGGCCGACGCCCTTGACGATTTTGACTTAGACATG
CTCCCAGCCGATGCCCTTGACGACTTTGACCTTGATATGCTGCCTGCTGACGCTCTTGACGATTTTGACC
TTGACATGCTCCCCGGGTCACTACCCAGCGCTAGCGTCGACGGCTCCGGAGAGGGCAGAGGAAGTCTGCT
AACATGCGGTGACGTCGAGGAGAATCCTGGCCCAATCGATATGGTGAGCAAGGGCGAGGAGCTGTTCACC
GGGGTGGTGCCCATCCTGGTCGAGCTGGACGGCGACGTAAACGGCCACAAGTTCAGCGTGTCCGGCGAGG
GCGAGGGCGATGCCACCTACGGCAAGCTGACCCTGAAGTTCATCTGCACCACCGGCAAGCTGCCCGTGCC
CTGGCCCACCCTCGTGACCACCCTGACCTACGGCGTGCAGTGCTTCAGCCGCTACCCCGACCACATGAAG
CAGCACGACTTCTTCAAGTCCGCCATGCCCGAAGGCTACGTCCAGGAGCGCACCATCTTCTTCAAGGACG
ACGGCAACTACAAGACCCGCGCCGAGGTGAAGTTCGAGGGCGACACCCTGGTGAACCGCATCGAGCTGAA
GGGCATCGACTTCAAGGAGGACGGCAACATCCTGGGGCACAAGCTGGAGTACAACTACAACAGCCACAAC
GTCTATATCATGGCCGACAAGCAGAAGAACGGCATCAAGGTGAACTTCAAGATCCGCCACAACATCGAGG
ACGGCAGCGTGCAGCTCGCCGACCACTACCAGCAGAACACCCCCATCGGCGACGGCCCCGTGCTGCTGCC
CGACAACCACTACCTGAGCACCCAGTCCGCCCTGAGCAAAGACCCCAACGAGAAGCGCGATCACATGGTC
CTGCTGGAGTTCGTGACCGCCGCCGGGATCACTCTCGGCATGGACGAGCTGTACAAGTAATTTAAAGAAT
TCCGCCCCYCWCBMSSCKMSMMSTCTCCCKCCCCCCCCCCTAACGTTACTGGCCGAAGCCGCTTGGAATA
AGGCCGGTGTGCGTTTGTCTATATGTTATTTTCCACCATATTGCCGTCTTTTGGCAATGTGAGGGCCCGG
AAACCTGGCCCTGTCTTCTTGACGAGCATTCCTAGGGGTCTTTCCCCTCTCGCCAAAGGAATGCAAGGTC
TGTTGAATGTCGTGAAGGAAGCAGTTCCTCTGGAAGCTTCTTGAAGACAAACAACGTCTGTAGCGACCCT
TTGCAGGCAGCGGAACCCCCCACCTGGCGACAGGTGCCTCTGCGGCCAAAAGCCACGTGTATAAGATACA
CCTGCAAAGGCGGCACAACCCCAGTGCCACGTTGTGAGTTGGATAGTTGTGGAAAGAGTCAAATGGCTCT
CCTCAAGCGTATTCAACAAGGGGCTGAAGGATGCCCAGAAGGTACCCCATTGTATGGGATCTGATCTGGG
GCCTCGGTGCACATGCTTTACATGTGTTTAGTCGAGGTTAAAAAAACGTCTAGGCCCCCCGAACCACGGG
GACGTGGTTTTCCTTTGAAAAACACGATGATAAGCTTGCCACAACCATGGCTGAACAAGATGGATTGCAC
GCAGGTTCTCCGGCCGCTTGGGTGGAGAGGCTATTCGGCTATGACTGGGCACAACAGACAATCGGCTGCT
CTGATGCCGCCGTGTTCCGGCTGTCAGCGCAGGGGCGCCCGGTTCTTTTTGTCAAGACCGACCTGTCCGG
TGCCCTGAATGAACTGCAGGACGAGGCAGCGCGGCTATCGTGGCTGGCCACGACGGGCGTTCCTTGCGCA
GCTGTGCTCGACGTTGTCACTGAAGCGGGAAGGGACTGGCTGCTATTGGGCGAAGTGCCGGGGCAGGATC
TCCTGTCATCTCACCTTGCTCCTGCCGAGAAAGTATCCATCATGGCTGATGCAATGCGGCGGCTGCATAC
GCTTGATCCGGCTACCTGCCCATTCGACCACCAAGCGAAACATCGCATCGAGCGAGCACGTACTCGGATG
GAAGCCGGTCTTGTCGATCAGGATGATCTGGACGAAGAGCATCAGGGGCTCGCGCCAGCCGAACTGTTCG
CCAGGCTCAAGGCGCGCATGCCCGACGGCGAGGATCTCGTCGTGACCCATGGCGATGCCTGCTTGCCGAA
TATCATGGTGGAAAATGGCCGCTTTTCTGGATTCATCGACTGTGGCCGGCTGGGTGTGGCGGACCGCTAT
CAGGACATAGCGTTGGCTACCCGTGATATTGCTGAAGAGCTTGGCGGCGAATGGGCTGACCGCTTCCTCG
TGCTTTACGGTATCGCCGCTCCCGATTCGCAGCGCATCGCCTTCTATCGCCTTCTTGACGAGTTCTTCTG
AGCGGGATCGGCTAGAGTCGACCCGGACGGGACGCTCCTGCGCCTGATACAGAACGAATTGCTTGCAGGC
ATCTCATGAGTGTGTCTTCCCGTTTTCCGCCTGAGGTCACTGCGTGGATGGAGCGCTGGCGCCTGCTGCG
CGACGGCGAGCTGCTCACCACCCACTCGAGGGCTGCAGCGCTGCAGAGGCCGAGTGCAGAACTGCTCCAA
AGGGACCTCAAGGCTTTCCGAGGGACACTAGGCTGACTCCATCGAGCCAGTGTAGAGATAAGCTTATCGA
TGATCTAGAGCTCGCTGATCAGCCTCGACTGTGCCTTCTAGTTGCCAGCCATCTGTTGTTTGCCCCTCCC
CCGTGCCTTCCTTGACCCTGGAAGGTGCCACTCCCACTGTCCTTTCCTAATAAAATGAGGAAATTGCATC
GCATTGTCTGAGTAGGTGTCATTCTATTCTGGGGGGTGGGGTGGGGCAGGACAGCAAGGGGGAGGATTGG
GAAGACAATAGCAGGCATGCTGGGGATGCGGTGGGCTCTATGGCTTCTGAGGCGGAAAGAACCTGCAGCC
CAAGCTTGGCGTAATCATGGTCATAGCTGTTTCCTGTGTGAAATTGTTATCCGCTCACAATTCCACACAA
CATACGAGCCGGAAGCATAAAGTGTAAAGCCTGGGGTGCCTAATGAGTGAGCTAACTCACATTAATTGCG
TTGCGCTCACTGCCCGCTTTCCAGTCGGGAAACCTGTCGTGCCAGCGGATCCCATAGTGACTGGATATGT
TGTGTTTTACAGTATTATGTAGTCTGTTTTTTATGCAAAATCTAATTTAATATATTGATATTTATATCAT
TTTACGTTTCTCGTTCAGCTTTTTTGTACAAACTTGTGCTAGCATTCTAGTTGATATCTATAACAAGAAA
ATATATATATAATAAGTTATCACGTAAGTAGAACATGAAATAACAATATAATTATCGTATGAGTTAAATC
TTAAAAGTCACGTAAAAGATAATCATGCGTCATTTTGACTCACGCGGTCGTTATAGTTCAAAATCAGTGA
CACTTACCGCATTGACAAGCACGCCTCACGGGAGCTCCAAGCGGCGACTGAGATGTCCTAAATGCACAGC
GACGGATTCGCGCTATTTAGAAAGAGAGAGCAATATTTCAAGAATGCATGCGTCAATTTTACGCAGACTA
TCTTTCTAGGGTTAATCTAGAATGGCGCGCCCCAATTCGCCCTATAGTGAGTCGTATTACGCGCGCTCAC
TGGCCGTCGTTTTACAACGTCGTGACTGGGAAAACCCTGGCGTTACCCAACTTAATCGCCTTGCAGCACA
TCCCCCTTTCGCCAGCTGGCGTAATAGCGAAGAGGCCCGCACCGATCGCCCTTCCCAACAGTTGCGCAGC
CTGAATGGCGAATGGG
[124 nt withheld, positions 10097-10220]
C
[91 nt withheld, positions 10222-10312]
A
[49 nt withheld, positions 10314-10362]
CCTTTGACGTTGGAGTCCACGTTCTTT
[37 nt withheld, positions 10390-10426]
ACCCTATCTCGGTCTATTCTTTTGATTTATAAGGGATTTTGCCGATTTCGGCCTATTGGTTAAAAAATGA
GCTGATTTAACAAAAATTTAACGCGAATTTTAACAAAATATTAACGCTTACAATTTAGGTGGCACTTTTC
GGGGAAATGTGCGCGGAACCCCTATTTGTTTATTTTTCTAAATACATTCAAATATGTATCCGCTCATGAG
ACAATAACCCTGATAAATGCTTCAATAATATTGAAAAAGGAAGAGTATGAGTATTCAACATTTCCGTGTC
GCCCTTATTCCCTTTTTTGCGGCATTTTGCCTTCCTGTTTTTGCTCACCCAGAAACGCTGGTGAAAGTAA
AAGATGCTGAAGATCAGTTGGGTGCACGAGTGGGTTACATCGAACTGGATCTCAACAGCGGTAAGATCCT
TGAGAGTTTTCGCCCCGAAGAACGTTTTCCAATGATGAGCACTTTTAAAGTTCTGCTATGTGGCGCGGTA
TTATCCCGTATTGACGCCGGGCAAGAGCAACTCGGTCGCCGCATACACTATTCTCAGAATGACTTGGTTG
AGTACTCACCAGTCACAGAAAAGCATCTTACGGATGGCATGACAGTAAGAGAATTATGCAGTGCTGCCAT
AACCATGAGTGATAACACTGCGGCCAACTTACTTCTGACAACGATCGGAGGACCGAAGGAGCTAACCGCT
TTTTTGCACAACATGGGGGATCATGTAACTCGCCTTGATCGTTGGGAACCGGAGCTGAATGAAGCCATAC
CAAACGACGAGCGTGACACCACGATGCCTGTAGCAATGGCAACAACGTTGCGCAAACTATTAACTGGCGA
ACTACTTACTCTAGCTTCCCGGCAACAATTAATAGACTGGATGGAGGCGGATAAAGTTGCAGGACCACTT
CTGCGCTCGGCCCTTCCGGCTGGCTGGTTTATTGCTGATAAATCTGGAGCCGGTGAGCGTGGGTCTCGCG
GTATCATTGCAGCACTGGGGCCAGATGGTAAGCCCTCCCGTATCGTAGTTATCTACACGACGGGGAGTCA
GGCAACTATGGATGAACGAAATAGACAGATCGCTGAGATAGGTGCCTCACTGATTAAGCATTGGTAACTG
TCAGACCAAGTTTACTCATATATACTTTAGATTGATTTAAAACTTCATTTTTAATTTAAAAGGATCTAGG
TGAAGATCCTTTTTGATAATCTCATGACCAAAATCCCTTAACGTGAGTTTTCGTTCCACTGAGCGTCAGA
CCCCGTAGAAAAGATCAAAGGATCTTCTTGAGATCCTTTTTTTCTGCGCGTAATCTGCTGCTTGCAAACA
AAAAAACCACCGCTACCAGCGGTGGTTTGTTTGCCGGATCAAGAGCTACCAACTCTTTTTCCGAAGGTAA
CTGGCTTCAGCAGAGCGCAGATACCAAATACTGTTCTTCTAGTGTAGCCGTAGTTAGGCCACCACTTCAA
GAACTCTGTAGCACCGCCTACATACCTCGCTCTGCTAATCCTGTTACCAGTGGCTGCTGCCAGTGGCGAT
AAGTCGTGTCTTACCGGGTTGGACTCAAGACGATAGTTACCGGATAAGGCGCAGCGGTCGGGCTGAACGG
GGGGTTCGTGCACACAGCCCAGCTTGGAGCGAACGACCTACACCGAACTGAGATACCTACAGCGTGAGCT
ATGAGAAAGCGCCACGCTTCCCGAAGGGAGAAAGGCGGACAGGTATCCGGTAAGCGGCAGGGTCGGAACA
GGAGAGCGCACGAGGGAGCTTCCAGGGGGAAACGCCTGGTATCTTTATAGTCCTGTCGGGTTTCGCCACC
TCTGACTTGAGCGTCGATTTTTGTGATGCTCGTCAGGGGGGCGGAGCCTATGGAAAAACGCCAGCAACGC
GGCCTTTTTACGGTTCCTGGCCTTTTGCTGGCCTTTTGCTCACATGTTCTTTCCTGCGTTATCCCCTGAT
TCTGTGGATAACCGTATTACCGCCTTTGAGTGAGCTGATACCGCTCGCCGCAGCCGAACGACCGAGCGCA
GCGAGTCAGTGAGCGAGGAAGCGGAAGAGCGCCCAATACGCAAACCGCCTCTCCCCGCGCGTTGGCCGAT
TCATTAATGCAGCTGGCACGACAGGTTTCCCGACTGGAAAGCGGGCAGTGAGCGCAACGCAATTAATGTG
AGTTAGCTCACTCATTAGGCACCCCAGGCTTTACACTTTATGCTTCCGGCTCGTATGTTGTGTGGAATTG
TGAGCGGATAACAATTTCACACAGGAAACAGCTATGACCATGATTACGCCAAGCGCGCAATTAACCCTCA
CTAAAGGGAACAAAAGCTGGATTAATTAAGCGGCCGCATACGCGTATACTAGATTAACCCTAGAAAGATA
ATCATATTGTGACGTACGTTAAAGATAATCATGCGTAAAATTGACGCATGTGTTTTATCGGTCTGTATAT
CGAGGTTTATTTATTAATTTGAATAGATATTAAGTTTTATTATATTTACACTTACATACTAATAATAAAT
TCAACAAACAATTTATTTATGTTTATTTATTTATTAAAAAAAAACAAAAACTCAAAATTTCTTCTATAAA
GTAACAAAACTTTTAACTAGTTATTAATAGTAATCAATTACGGGGTCATTAGTTCATAGCCCATATATGG
AGTTCCGCGTTACATAACTTACGGTAAATGGCCCGCCTGGCTGACCGCCCAACGACCCCCGCCCATTGAC
GTCAATAATGACGTATGTTCCCATAGTAACGCCAATAGGGACTTTCCATTGACGTCAATGGGTGGAGTAT
TTACGGTAAACTGCCCACTTGGCAGTACATCAAGTGTATCATATGCCAAGTACGCCCCCTATTGACGTCA
ATGACGGTAAATGGCCCGCCTGGCATTATGCCCAGTACATGACCTTATGGGACTTTCCTACTTGGCAGTA
CATCTACGTATTAGTCATCGCTATTACCATGGTCGAGGTGAGCCCCACGTTCTGCTTCACTCTCC
Features (pLannotate 1.2.2; 33 found; start..end, strand, type, name):
     20..49      +  promoter       chicken β-actin promoter (fragment): contains a 21-bp deletion relative to the standard chicken β-actin promoter
     50..1066    +  intron         chimeric intron: chimera between introns from chicken β-actin and rabbit β-globin
   1133..1608    +  CDS            ecDHFR (fragment): E. coli dihydrofolate reductase; folA
   1634..1661    +  CDS            3xHA (fragment): three tandem HA epitope tags
   1694..5794    +  CDS            Cas9: Cas9 (Csn1) endonuclease from the Streptococcus pyogenes Type II CRISPR/Cas system generates RNA-guided double strand breaks in DNA
   5855..5965    +  CDS            VP48: 3 tandem repeats of the minimal activation domain of herpes simplex virus VP16 (Cheng et al., 2013)
   6017..6127    +  CDS            VP48: 3 tandem repeats of the minimal activation domain of herpes simplex virus VP16 (Cheng et al., 2013)
   6179..6289    +  CDS            VP48: 3 tandem repeats of the minimal activation domain of herpes simplex virus VP16 (Cheng et al., 2013)
   6341..6451    +  CDS            VP48: 3 tandem repeats of the minimal activation domain of herpes simplex virus VP16 (Cheng et al., 2013)
   6551..7270    +  CDS            EGFP: the original enhanced GFP (Yang et al., 1996) mammalian codon-optimized
   7411..7873    +  misc_feature   IRES: internal ribosome entry site (IRES) of the encephalomyocarditis virus (EMCV)
   7892..8681    +  CDS            NeoR/KanR (fragment): aminoglycoside phosphotransferase from Tn5; aph(3')-II (or nptII); confers resistance to neomycin, kanamycin, and G418 (Geneticin®)
   8688..8756    +  CDS            ble (fragment): BLE_KLEPN - Experimental evidence at protein level: Swiss-Prot protein existence level 1. Binding protein with a strong affinity to the bleomycin family of antibiotics. Binds to CL990; an antimitotic-antibiotic compound. From Klebsiella pneumoniae.
   8852..8923    +  CDS            Mos (fragment): MOS_MOUSE - Experimental evidence at transcript level: Swiss-Prot protein existence level 2. From Mus musculus (Mouse).
   8989..9213    +  polyA_signal   bGH poly(A) signal: bovine growth hormone polyadenylation signal
   9282..9304    -  protein_bind   lac operator (fragment): The lac repressor binds to the lac operator to inhibit transcription in E. coli. This inhibition can be relieved by adding lactose or isopropyl-β-D-thiogalactopyranoside (IPTG). lac repressor encoded by lacI
   9308..9338    -  promoter       lac promoter: promoter for the E. coli lac operon
   9353..9374    -  protein_bind   CAP binding site: CAP binding activates transcription in the presence of cAMP. E. coli catabolite activator protein
   9387..9426    -  CDS            lacI (fragment): lac repressor; lacI; The lac repressor binds to the lac operator to inhibit transcription in E. coli. This inhibition can be relieved by adding lactose or isopropyl-β-D-thiogalactopyranoside (IPTG).
   9433..9557    -  protein_bind   attR1: mutant version of attR; recombination site for the Gateway® LR reaction LR Clonase™
   9911..9929    -  promoter       T7 promoter: promoter for bacteriophage T7 RNA polymerase
   9937..10092   +  CDS            lacZα (fragment): LacZα fragment of β-galactosidase; lacZ fragment
  10097..10525   +  rep_origin     f1 ori (sequence partly withheld): f1 bacteriophage origin of replication; arrow indicates direction of (+) strand synthesis
  10578..10682   +  promoter       AmpR promoter: bla
  10683..11543   +  CDS            AmpR: β-lactamase; bla; confers resistance to ampicillin, carbenicillin, and related antibiotics
  11714..12302   +  rep_origin     ori: high-copy-number ColE1/pMB1/pBR322/pUC origin of replication
  12485..12577   +  CDS            lacI (fragment): lac repressor; lacI; The lac repressor binds to the lac operator to inhibit transcription in E. coli. This inhibition can be relieved by adding lactose or isopropyl-β-D-thiogalactopyranoside (IPTG).
  12590..12611   +  protein_bind   CAP binding site: CAP binding activates transcription in the presence of cAMP. E. coli catabolite activator protein
  12626..12656   +  promoter       lac promoter: promoter for the E. coli lac operon
  12660..12682   +  protein_bind   lac operator (fragment): The lac repressor binds to the lac operator to inhibit transcription in E. coli. This inhibition can be relieved by adding lactose or isopropyl-β-D-thiogalactopyranoside (IPTG). lac repressor encoded by lacI
  12725..12743   +  promoter       T3 promoter: promoter for bacteriophage T3 RNA polymerase
  13094..13397   +  enhancer       CMV enhancer: human cytomegalovirus immediate early enhancer
  13399..8       +  promoter       chicken β-actin promoter (fragment) (across the origin): contains a 21-bp deletion relative to the standard chicken β-actin promoter
