[The description below was written by a language model from this plasmid's Addgene catalogue record and pLannotate feature annotations shown in this document.]
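Description:
PB-CAG-DDdCas9VP192-T2A-GFP-IRES-Neo is a mammalian expression and CRISPR activation plasmid built on the PB-CAG piggyBac transposon backbone, intended for stable genomic integration of its cargo when supplied together with piggyBac transposase. It is propagated in E. coli as a high-copy plasmid using a ColE1/pUC-type origin and ampicillin resistance (AmpR), and it also carries an f1 origin. The annotated sequence is described as a partial NGS result of about 13.4 kb. The feature table does not annotate the piggyBac terminal repeats or the T2A peptide, although both are stated in the catalogue entry. It does pick up small residual fragments such as an attR1 site, lac elements, T3/T7 promoters and short ble and Mos matches, which appear to be cloning remnants.

The payload is a single transcription unit driven by the constitutive CAG promoter (CMV enhancer, chicken β-actin promoter and chimeric intron) and terminated by a bGH polyadenylation signal. It encodes an E. coli DHFR-derived destabilisation domain (DD) and an HA tag fragment fused to S. pyogenes Cas9 carrying the D10A and H840A mutations, which abolish nuclease activity. Four tandem VP48 blocks follow, together forming the VP192 transactivation domain. The DHFR domain targets the fusion protein for degradation unless the ligand trimethoprim (TMP) is present, so activator levels are TMP-inducible despite constitutive transcription. Downstream, T2A-EGFP provides a co-translated fluorescent reporter, and an EMCV IRES drives the neomycin resistance gene for G418 selection of transfected cells. With separately supplied guide RNAs, the construct is used for controllable activation of endogenous genes, and the associated work applied such activators to human pluripotent reprogramming.
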