Addgene plasmid #102885: PB-CAG-DDdCas9VP192-T2A-GFP-IRES-Neo
Purpose: PiggyBac transposon system construct with constitutive CAG promoter expression of TMP inducible DDdCas9VP192 activator followed by T2A-EGFP as a reporter and IRES-Neo as selection
Depositing lab: Timo Otonkoski. Depositing organization: University of Helsinki. Publication: Human pluripotent reprogramming with CRISPR activators. Weltner J, Balboa D, Katayama S, Bespalov M, Krjutskov K, Jouhilahti EM, Trokovic R, Kere J, Otonkoski T. Nat Commun. 2018 Jul 6;9(1):2643. doi: 10.1038/s41467-018-05067-x. PubMed 29980666.
Backbone
  Vector backbone: PB-CAG
  Vector type: Mammalian Expression, CRISPR
  Selectable markers: Neomycin (select with G418)
Growth in bacteria
  Bacterial resistance: Ampicillin, 100 μg/mL
  Growth temperature: 37°C
  Growth strain: DH5alpha
  Copy number: High Copy
Gene/Insert
  Gene/Insert name: DDdCas9VP192-T2A-GFP-IRES-Neo
  Mutation: D10A, H840A
  Promoter: CAG
  Cloning method: Restriction Enzyme; 5′ cloning site unknown (unknown if destroyed); 3′ cloning site unknown (unknown if destroyed)
  Sequencing primers: 5′ unknown
Terms and licenses: Academic/Nonprofit Terms; Industry Terms: Not Available to Industry
How to cite: PB-CAG-DDdCas9VP192-T2A-GFP-IRES-Neo was a gift from Timo Otonkoski (Addgene plasmid # 102885 ; http://n2t.net/addgene:102885 ; RRID:Addgene_102885)
